>Addgene plasmid #115537 | pCHKU35.2-2.2 | depositor full sequence | sequence record 217875 | pCHKU35.2-2.2 sequence 13113 bps
TATCTAAAAATTGCCTTATGATCCGTCTCTCCGGTTACAGCCTGTGTAACTGATTAATCCTGCCTTTCTA
ATCACCATTCTAATGTTTTAATTAAGGGATTTTGTCTTCATTAACGGCTTTCGCTCATAAAAATGTTATG
ACGTTTTGCCCGCAGGCGGGAAACCATCCACTTCACGAGACTGATCTCCTCTGCCGGAACACCGGGCATC
TCCAACTTATAAGTTGGAGAAATAAGAGAATTTCAGATTGAGAGAATGAAAAAAAAAAAAAAAAAAAAGG
CAGAGGAGAGCATAGAAATGGGGTTCACTTTTTGGTAAAGCTATAGCATGCCTATCACATATAAATAGAG
TGCCAGTAGCGACTTTTTTCACACTCGAAATACTCTTACTACTGCTCTCTTGTTGTTTTTATCACTTCTT
GTTTCTTCTTGGTAAATAGAATATCAAGCTACAAAAAGCATACAATCAACTATCAACTATTAACTATATC
GTAATACACAATGGAGAACGACAAGGGCGGATATAGGCAGATCAATAAGTCGTTGAACATCTGTGCCTTT
GATGAGTATCTTAAAGGTCAGACCGCACGACTGCCGCATATCGAGAGTATTGAACAGCTTACTCCAAGAG
TGCTTCGCGTTCTTGGCCAGAACCCTGGAAAGTTTACGCATCAAGGGACAAACACATACATCGTCGGCAC
TGGCCAACGACGCCTCATCATTGATACCGGTGGGGGCGAGCCAGCATGGGCCAAACTGATTGACTCAACA
TTTATATCAATGAACATCAGCCTCTCATATGTTCTGCTGACCCATTGGCACGGTGACCATACCGGCGGAG
TTCCAGCTCTTCTGCGCCTATACCCACATCTCACGAATTCCATCTACAAGAACGAACCGGACCAAAGCCA
ACAGAACATCACCCACGGACAGATATTTTCTGTTGACGGCGCAACAATCCGTGCTATTCATGTGCCTGGA
CATTCAGAAGATCACATGTGTTTTATCTTAGAAGAGGAGCAGGCAATGTTTACCGGTGACAATATCCTTG
GCCACGGTACCAGTGCTGTAGAAGACCTCGGCACGTTCATGGCCAGCCTACAGAAGATGGCTGCCCAGGA
TTGCCATATCGGTTATTCTGCTCATGGCGCCACAGTCACCGACTTGCCAGCCAAAATTACCGGGGAATTA
GATAACAAGTTGCGGCGCGAGAAGCAAGTTATGAATGCGCTTGGCAGAGTCCGTAGCCGCGGCGAGAAGA
GCGTCACCACCAAAGACTTGGTAACAGAGATCTACGGCGAGTCGCTTGACGAAGATACGAGGATACTCGC
ATTGGAGCCATTTATCGACGAAGTGCTACGGAAACTAGCGAATGACTGTAAGGTTGCATTCGAAATGAGG
AGAGGCAAGAAGAAGTGGTTCTCTGTGGAGGAAATGGAGGAGACAACCACGCAGCGGTTTATGGCTCTGA
AAAATCCACTGGCCGTAACTATTCAAGTTTAAGCGGATCTCTTATGTCTTTACGATTTATAGTTTTCATT
ATCAAGTATGCCTATATTAGTATATAGCATCTTTAGATGACAGTGTTCGAAGTTTCACGAATAAAAGATA
ATATTCTACTTTTTGCTCCCACCGCGTTTGCTAGCACGAGTGAACACCATCCCTCGCCTGTGAGTTGTAC
CCATTCCTCTAAACTGTAGACATGGTAGCTTCAGCAGTGTTCGTTATGTACGGCATCCTCCAACAAACAG
TCGGTTATAGTTTGTCCTGCTCCTCTGAATCGTCTCCCTCGATATTTCTCATTTTCCTTCGCATGCCAGC
ATTGAAATGATCGAAGTTCAATGATGAAACGGTAATTCTTCTGTCATTTACTCATCTCATCTCATCAAGT
TATATAATTCTATACGGATGTAATTTTTCACTTTTCGTCTTGACGTCCACCCTATAATTTCAATTATTGA
ACCCTCACGATCCAGTTCTCCAGTGACACAGCCTTTATCTGGTCAAACCTTTCTTTCTAATCACCTATGC
TGATGCTTAATTAAGGGATTTTTGTCTCCATCAACGGCATGCGCCCAAAAATGACGTTTTTTTTAACCCA
TAGACACGAAACTACCCATTTTCCACCGGCCTGACCTACCACCGGAACAACGGCCATCTCCAACTTGCAA
GTTGGGGAAATTAAGAGCATCGCAGGTTTAATGGAAGAAAAAAAAAAGGTACAGCACAGCGCAAATGGAG
TTAGTTCCCTTATGTCACACACTCACACACAGTCGGTCAGATCAAGCATACTGGGTGCGTATAAATAGAG
TGGCCATTGCCACCCTGTTTATCTCAAAATCTGTCTTGTTAGTGGTCTTCTCCCTTTTTCAGGTTACAAT
TCTCTTGTTTCTACTTAGTATATAAGTATATCAAGCTATATTAAGCATACTATCAACTGTCAACTCTATC
CTCAAAATACAATACAAAATGACTTTCCATCCCGACACTCTACCCGTCCTCAAGGGCAAAGTATTCATAG
TCACCGGTGGGAACTCCGGCATAGGCTACTATACCGTATCCCACCTAGCAGAACATGGCGCCCACGTCTA
CATGTGCGCCCGATCCCCAAAGAAGGGCACAGAAGCCATCAGAAACATCAAGAAAATGCACCCCTCAGCC
AATATCGACCTCCTGCAAATGGACCTCATGGACCTCACCAGCGTCGTCGCAGCCGCCAAGTTATTCATCA
CCCTCGAAACAACCCTGCATGGCCTGGTCAACAATGCAGGCATCATGGCTACGCCTTTTGAAATGACGAA
GGATGGTTACGAGGCCCAGTGGCAGACCAACTACCTCTCCCACTGGGTTTTGACGGAGCATCTTCTCCCT
CTCATGTTGCAGACTTCCAAGACGCTTTCTCCTGGCAGCGTCCGCATCGTCAATCTAACTTCATCGGGTC
ACTTGAGCGCACCCAAGGGCGGTATCAATTTCGATGATCTATCACTCAAGGACAGCGGCCCATGGTCACG
ATACGGACAGAGCAAGCTGGCCAATATTCTGCACACCAAGACTCTGCAAAATTCGTACGGCCCCGGTTCT
CCCAGTGCGCAGAACGGCGGGGGCGAGATCTGGGTTTCGTCTGTGCATCCCGGCGTGGTTGATACGAACC
TTGCCACATCGGTGGAGGAGTCCGGGACAGGCATTTCGAGTCTTCTCTCAATCATGCGCATGGTCGGATT
GATATGGCCTGCGGATAAGGGGTCGTGGAATAGTGTGTTTTGTGCGGCTAGTCAGGATATGACGGCGGAG
CAGAGCGGGGCGTATATGGAGATCTTTAAGCGTTTTGGAGAGCTGAGGTGCCAGAGTGGTGCGGCGAAGG
ATGAGCAGCTTGCGGAGAGGTTAGAGGAGTGGACTAGGGTGGCGATGGCTGTGGTTTCTAAGTGAACAAA
TCGCTCTTAAATATATACCTAAAGAACATTAAAGCTATATTATAAGCAAAGATACGTAAATTTTGCTTAT
ATTATTATACACATATCATATTTCTATATTTTTAAGATTTGGTTATATAATGTACGTAATGCAAAGGAAA
TAAATTTTATACATTATTGAACAGCGTCCAAGTAACTACATTATGTGCACTAATAGTTTAGCGTCGTGAA
GACTTTATTGTGTCGCGAAAAGTAAAAATTTTAAAAATTAGAGCACCTTGAACTTGCGAAAAAGGTTCTC
ATCAACTGTTTAAAAGGAGGATATCAGGTCCTATTTCTGACAAACAATATACAAATTTAGTTTCAAAGAT
GAATCAGTGCGCGAAGGACATAACTCATTCAATTCAATTCATCATTTTTTTTTTATTCTTTTTTTTGATT
TCGGTTTCTTTGAAATTTTTTTGATTCGGTAATCTCCGAACAGAAGGAAGAACGAAGGAAGGAGCACAGA
CTTAGATTGGTATATATACGCATATGTAGTGTTGAAGAAACATGAAATTGCCCAGTATTCTTAACCCAAC
TGCACAGAACAAAAACCTGCAGGAAACGAAGATAAATCATGTCGAAAGCTACATATAAGGAACGTGCTGC
TACTCATCCTAGTCCTGTTGCTGCCAAGCTATTTAATATCATGCACGAAAAGCAAACAAACTTGTGTGCT
TCATTGGATGTTCGTACCACCAAGGAATTACTGGAGTTAGTTGAAGCATTAGGTCCCAAAATTTGTTTAC
TAAAAACACATGTGGATATCTTGACTGATTTTTCCATGGAGGGCACAGTTAAGCCGCTAAAGGCATTATC
CGCCAAGTACAATTTTTTACTCTTCGAAGACAGAAAATTTGCTGACATTGGTAATACAGTCAAATTGCAG
TACTCTGCGGGTGTATACAGAATAGCAGAATGGGCAGACATTACGAATGCACACGGTGTGGTGGGCCCAG
GTATTGTTAGCGGTTTGAAGCAGGCGGCAGAAGAAGTAACAAAGGAACCTAGAGGCCTTTTGATGTTAGC
AGAATTGTCATGCAAGGGCTCCCTATCTACTGGAGAATATACTAAGGGTACTGTTGACATTGCGAAGAGC
GACAAAGATTTTGTTATCGGCTTTATTGCTCAAAGAGACATGGGTGGAAGAGATGAAGGTTACGATTGGT
TGATTATGACACCCGGTGTGGGTTTAGATGACAAGGGAGACGCATTGGGTCAACAGTATAGAACCGTGGA
TGATGTGGTCTCTACAGGATCTGACATTATTATTGTTGGAAGAGGACTATTTGCAAAGGGAAGGGATGCT
AAGGTAGAGGGTGAACGTTACAGAAAAGCAGGCTGGGAAGCATATTTGAGAAGATGCGGCCAGCAAAACT
AAAAAACTGTATTATAAGTAAATGCATGTATACTAAACTCACAAATTAGAGCTTCAATTTAATTATATCA
GTTATTACCCTATGCGGTGTGAAATACCGCACAGATGCGTAAGGAGAAAATACCGCATCAGGATAGGAAA
AAACCGAGCTTCCTTTCATCCGGCGCGGCTGTGTTCTACATATCACTGAAGCTCCGGGTATTTTAAGTTA
TACAAGGGAAAGATGCCGGCTAGACTAGCAAGTTTTAGGCTGCTTAACATTATGGATAGGCGGATAAAGG
GCCCAAACAGGATTGTAAAGCTTAGACGCTTCTGGTTGGACAATGGTACGTTTGTGTATTAAGTAAGGCT
TGGCTGGGGATAGCAACATTGGGCAGAGTATAGAAGACCACAAAAAAAAGGTATATAAGGGCAGAGAAGT
CTTTGTAATGTGTGTAACTTCTCTTCCATGTGTAATCAGTATTTCTACTTACTTCTTAAATATACAGAAG
TAAGACAGATAACCAACAGCCTTTCCCAGATATACATATATATCTTTATTTCAGCTTAAACAATAATTAT
ATTTGTTTAACTCAAAAATAAAAAAAAAAAACCAAACTCACGCAACTAATTATTCCATAATAAAATAACA
ACATGGATAGATTGACGGAACTCAATGGTCATAGCGATCAGCTCGCCCAAGCTATCAGGAGCCTCGTCGA
TAGCCGTCGAGGAGCCGATTCTTCTGACCAGCTGGGGCCAAGTGCTGACACTGATGTAGACAGAGATCAA
TCTTTATTCACAAGAGCCAAGTCAAATATTCTGGCCAGTATTGCAGCAATCAAGTCCATAGTTGGTGAAC
CAGCAGACTTCCTCCAGGATTTTTCTCGCCAGATCGAAATCCTTGCTTGTCTTCGGTGGCTAGCGGAATT
CCAAGTTTTTGCGTGCATCCCGTTTGACGAAAGCTTGCCTATCAAGGATTTGGCGGACCTAGTAGGAGTT
CCCGAGAGCCAGTTGGTTCGTGTCATCCGTCTGACTGCCACATGCGGATTTCTGCGGGAACCGATACTAG
GCTTTGTGTCCCACAGCCCCCTCTCGGCGCAATTCATATCCAACCAGTCATTAGTTGACGCTATGGTGTT
TATTGCCGAGTTGGCTACTCCCACAGCATTGCAGATGCCGCAAGCAACGCAGCGATTTGGAGCCTCGTCG
AGTGCCACCGAGAGCGCATACAACTTAGCTCTCAATACGGTGCGGCCGTTTCATGTGGCTATCCAAGAAC
GCTCTAAGCTGCGTCGTCAATGGTCAGCTTACCTTTGCCATGCAGCAGGGTTGCACCAGGAGGAAGAAAT
CATCGAAGTGTTATCGCGGCTCAACTGGTCTAACCTTGGTAATGCGTGCATAGTCGAGGTAGGGGCAAAG
TCGACCTCGATGGCAAGCTCTCTTTCCAAAATGTTTCCAAGCTTGCGGTTGGTCGTGCAAATCGACAATA
CACAATCTTCTTTGCTAGATCGAGACTACATGTGGCAAAATGCAGTTCTGGCAAGCTCAATCCGGGACAG
CTCTAGCTCTGGATCTAGCCCTTCTCCCACAAACCCTTTTATCACGGTTACCTATCATGCCATGGGCATG
CCGCAGTCTGTGACAGATGCTGCCGTTTATATTATTCACGTGCCTGCCACATCCTCAGGATTGACGATTA
AAGCAGAACTGGATGATTACTTAGGTGTGCTTCGTACCAGCGGGGGCATCATGCTTATCTTGACGACACG
ACTGCTTCCCGAGCCAGGCACTCTTCCCAACCCAGAGATCGAGGCCGTGGCGCGCGCACGGGATCTGAGC
ATGCTCCAACTGGCCAACGAGAGCGAGATGGAGATGTCCGAGCTTCTGAGTATAATAAAGACGGTGGGGG
ACAACGCTGGGAAACTCGTTGTCACTAATCACCTTCGCTCAAACAATGGCGTCATCCTAGCTTTAACTAT
CAAGTACCAAGCATATTAAAGTGCTTTTAACTAAGAATTATTAGTCTTTTCTGCTTATTTTTTCATCATA
GTTTAGAACACTTTATATTAACGAATAGTTTATGAATCTATTTAGGTTTAAAAATTGATACAGTTTTATA
AGTTACTTTTTCAAAGACTCGTGCTGTCTATTGCATAATGCACTGGAAGGGGAAAAAAAAGGTGCACACG
CGTGGCTTTTTCTTGAATTTGCAGTTTGAAAAATAACTACATGGATGATAAGAAAACATGGAGTACAGTC
ACTTTGAGAACCTTCAATCAGCTGGTAACGTCTTCGTTAATTGGATACTCAAAAAAGATGGATAGCATGA
ATCACAAGATGGAAGGAAATGCGGGCCACGACCACAGTGATATGCATATGGGAGATGGAGATGATACCTC
CATTGGGCCGATGAAGTTAGTCGACGGATAGAAGCGGTTGTCCCCTTTCCCGGCGAGCCGGCAGTCGGGC
CGAGGTTCGGATAAATTTTGTATTGTGTTTTGATTCTGTCATGAGTATTACTTATGTTCTCTTTAGGTAA
CCCCAGGTTAATCAATCACAGTTTCATACCGGCTAGTATTCAAATTATGACTTTTCTTCTGCAGTGTCAG
CCTTACGACGATTATCTATGAGCTTTGAATATAGTTTGCCGTGATTCGTATCTTTAATTGGATAATAAAA
TGCGAAGGATCGATGACCCTTATTATTATTTTTCTACACTGGCTACCGATTTAACTCATCTTCTTGAAAG
TATATAAGTAACAGTAAAATATACCGTACTTCTGCTAATGTTATTTGTCCCTTATTTTTCTTTTCTTGTC
TTATGCTATAGTACCTAAGAATAACGACTATTGTTTTGAACTAAACAAAGTAGTAAAAGCACATAAAAGA
ATTAAGAAAATGGACGCCTTCAGAGACTCTACTCCTCAGGAATCTGCCTATTCCGCCCCTCAGGTTGCCG
CCTGGCTCGGTCGCATCTCCCTCCCCTCATCCCTAACCCAATACGTGGATTCTCCGTCAGCCTTTCCTAA
GACAGCCACATCCCTCCAGTCGCTGTTCCGATGCCAGATCACAACCTTTCCTTACGAGAATCTCTCAGTG
CACTACTCCCAGAGCCACCAGGTCAACATCCAGCCAGATGTGCTGTTTACGAAAATGATGGGCCCGGATC
ATAACGGCAGGGGCGGCTACTGCATGGAACTTAGCATCTTCTTCCACCACATGCTGCGCGGGCTTGGGTT
CCACGTCTACATGACGGGCGTGCGCAACCGGACGCGGACTGACGGCAAGCCGCAGGGCGAATATCAGGGG
TGGACGCACATTAACAACATCGTCCACCTCCCTTGCGGCTCCAAGTTTAGCGCCGACGTCGCGTTTGGTG
GTGACGGGCCGACGTCTCCTCTTCCTATGGATGGCATGGCATCTGCGCTTCGCAATCTAGGAACCCAAGA
GGTACGCCTCATACAGGAAAACATTCCTAAGCAGCGCCTTCGGGAGCCGAAGTTGTGGGTGTACCAGTAT
CGCAACAGTTCTGATAAGGAGTGGAACTCATTCTACAGCTTTTCTGAGATCGAGTTCTTTCAGGAGGATT
TTGAGGTTCAGAATTGGTGGACTAGCGCTAAGACACTCCATCGGTGGACTGTGTTAGTGGTTCGATTTCT
AAGGGAGGGTGAGCCCATTAAATTCTCTAGAGATGGTGCCTGGAGGAAAGGAGATGACCAAGAGATAAGC
ATTGTCGGCAAGGTAATGCTAGTAAATAACCTGGTTAAGGTTAATGTAGGGGGGAAGACAAGGGTTGTAC
ATGAGTTTAATTCCGAGGATGGACGGTTGCTGGCACTCCAGGAGTATTTTGGGATTACATTAACGCAGGA
GGAGGCCCAGTTCATACAGGGGTGGGACATGGCGCTAAAATAGGGAGATTGATAAGACTTTTCTAGTTGC
ATATCTTTTATATTTAAATCTTATCTATTAGTTAATTTTTTGTAATTTATCCTTATATATAGTCTGGTTA
TTCTAAAATATCATTTCAGTATCTAAAAATTCCCCTCTTTTTTCAGTTATATCTTAACAGGCGACAGTCC
AAATGTTGATTTATCCCAGTCCGATTCATCAGGGTTGTGAAGCATTTTGTCAATGGTCGAAATCACATCA
GTAATAGTGCCTCTTACTTGCCTCATAGAATTTCTTTCTCTTAACGTCACCGTTTGGTCTTTTATAGTTT
CGAAATCTATGGTGATACCAAATGGTGTTCCCAATTCATCGTTACGGGCGTATTTTTTACCAATTGAAGT
ATTGGAATCGTCAATTTTAAAGTATATCTCTCTTTTACGTAAAGCCTGCGAGATCCTCTTAAGTATAGCG
GGGAAGCCATCGTTATTCGATATTGTCGTAACAAATACTTTGATCGGCGCTATGCGGCCGCCACCGCGGT
GGAGCTCCAGCTTTTGTTCCCTTTAGTGAGGGTTAATTGCGCGCTTGGCGAGACTCAAACAAGATATATT
TTGCCCGCCTTACAGACGAAACTAGTTGGAGGTTATGGAGCATACTATCACGTGGGCGGCCACTGGTGAG
TTACTACACCCCAGGGGCAACGTTGATGCTCCTAAAAAACTCTGGCTGGACGCAAGCCGTAACACCCGTG
TCACTTCATAATCGTTTGCAATTCAGGGCTTGATCTACACATTACCCTGTTATCCCTATTAATTAATACG
GTTATCCACAGAATCAGGGGATAACGCAGGAAAGAACATGTGAGCAAAAGGCCAGCAAAAGGCCAGGAAC
CGTAAAAAGGCCGCGTTGCTGGCGTTTTTCCATAGGCTCCGCCCCCCTGACGAGCATCACAAAAATCGAC
GCTCAAGTCAGAGGTGGCGAAACCCGACAGGACTATAAAGATACCAGGCGTTTCCCCCTGGAAGCTCCCT
CGTGCGCTCTCCTGTTCCGACCCTGCCGCTTACCGGATACCTGTCCGCCTTTCTCCCTTCGGGAAGCGTG
GCGCTTTCTCATAGCTCACGCTGTAGGTATCTCAGTTCGGTGTAGGTCGTTCGCTCCAAGCTGGGCTGTG
TGCACGAACCCCCCGTTCAGCCCGACCGCTGCGCCTTATCCGGTAACTATCGTCTTGAGTCCAACCCGGT
AAGACACGACTTATCGCCACTGGCAGCAGCCACTGGTAACAGGATTAGCAGAGCGAGGTATGTAGGCGGT
GCTACAGAGTTCTTGAAGTGGTGGCCTAACTACGGCTACACTAGAAGGACAGTATTTGGTATCTGCGCTC
TGCTGAAGCCAGTTACCTTCGGAAAAAGAGTTGGTAGCTCTTGATCCGGCAAACAAACCACCGCTGGTAG
CGGTGGTTTTTTTGTTTGCAAGCAGCAGATTACGCGCAGAAAAAAAGGATCTCAAGAAGATCCTTTGATC
TTTTCTACGGGGTCTGACGCTCAGTGGAACGAAAACTCACGTTAAGGGATTTTGGTCATGAGATTATCAA
AAAGGATCTTCACCTAGATCCTTTTAAATTAAAAATGAAGTTTTAAATCAATCTAAAGTATATATGAGTA
AACTTGGTCTGACAGTTACCAATGCTTAATCAGTGAGGCACCTATCTCAGCGATCTGTCTATTTCGTTCA
TCCATAGTTGCCTGACTCCCCGTCGTGTAGATAACTACGATACGGGAGGGCTTACCATCTGGCCCCAGTG
CTGCAATGATACCGCGAGACCCACGCTCACCGGCTCCAGATTTATCAGCAATAAACCAGCCAGCCGGAAG
GGCCGAGCGCAGAAGTGGTCCTGCAACTTTATCCGCCTCCATCCAGTCTATTAATTGTTGCCGGGAAGCT
AGAGTAAGTAGTTCGCCAGTTAATAGTTTGCGCAACGTTGTTGCCATTGCTACAGGCATCGTGGTGTCAC
GCTCGTCGTTTGGTATGGCTTCATTCAGCTCCGGTTCCCAACGATCAAGGCGAGTTACATGATCCCCCAT
GTTGTGCAAAAAAGCGGTTAGCTCCTTCGGTCCTCCGATCGTTGTCAGAAGTAAGTTGGCCGCAGTGTTA
TCACTCATGGTTATGGCAGCACTGCATAATTCTCTTACTGTCATGCCATCCGTAAGATGCTTTTCTGTGA
CTGGTGAGTACTCAACCAAGTCATTCTGAGAATAGTGTATGCGGCGACCGAGTTGCTCTTGCCCGGCGTC
AATACGGGATAATACCGCGCCACATAGCAGAACTTTAAAAGTGCTCATCATTGGAAAACGTTCTTCGGGG
CGAAAACTCTCAAGGATCTTACCGCTGTTGAGATCCAGTTCGATGTAACCCACTCGTGCACCCAACTGAT
CTTCAGCATCTTTTACTTTCACCAGCGTTTCTGGGTGAGCAAAAACAGGAAGGCAAAATGCCGCAAAAAA
GGGAATAAGGGCGACACGGAAATGTTGAATACTCATACTCTTCCTTTTTCAATATTATTGAAGCATTTAT
CAGGGTTATTGTCTCATGAGCGGATACATATTTGAATGTATTTAGAAAAATAAACAAATAGGGGTTCCGC
GCACATTTCCCCGAAAAGTGCCACCTGAACGAAGCATCTGTGCTTCATTTTGTAGAACAAAAATGCAACG
CGAGAGCGCTAATTTTTCAAACAAAGAATCTGAGCTGCATTTTTACAGAACAGAAATGCAACGCGAAAGC
GCTATTTTACCAACGAAGAATCTGTGCTTCATTTTTGTAAAACAAAAATGCAACGCGAGAGCGCTAATTT
TTCAAACAAAGAATCTGAGCTGCATTTTTACAGAACAGAAATGCAACGCGAGAGCGCTATTTTACCAACA
AAGAATCTATACTTCTTTTTTGTTCTACAAAAATGCATCCCGAGAGCGCTATTTTTCTAACAAAGCATCT
TAGATTACTTTTTTTCTCCTTTGTGCGCTCTATAATGCAGTCTCTTGATAACTTTTTGCACTGTAGGTCC
GTTAAGGTTAGAAGAAGGCTACTTTGGTGTCTATTTTCTCTTCCATAAAAAAAGCCTGACTCCACTTCCC
GCGTTTACTGATTACTAGCGAAGCTGCGGGTGCATTTTTTCAAGATAAAGGCATCCCCGATTATATTCTA
TACCGATGTGGATTGCGCATACTTTGTGAACAGAAAGTGATAGCGTTGATGATTCTTCATTGGTCAGAAA
ATTATGAACGGTTTCTTCTATTTTGTCTCTATATACTACGTATAGGAAATGTTTACATTTTCGTATTGTT
TTCGATTCACTCTATGAATAGTTCTTACTACAATTTTTTTGTCTAAAGAGTAATACTAGAGATAAACATA
AAAAATGTAGAGGTCGAGTTTAGATGCAAGTTCAAGGAGCGAAAGGTGGATGGGTAGGTTATATAGGGAT
ATAGCACAGAGATATATAGCAAAGAGATACTTTTGAGCAATGTTTGTGGAAGCGGTATTCGCAATATTTT
AGTAGCTCGTTACAGTCCGGTGCGTTTTTGGTTTTTTGAAAGTGCGTCTTCAGAGCGCTTTTGGTTTTCA
AAAGCGCTCTGAAGTTCCTATACTTTCTAGAGAATAGGAACTTCGGAATAGGAACTTCAAAGCGTTTCCG
AAAACGAGCGCTTCCGAAAATGCAACGCGAGCTGCGCACATACAGCTCACTGTTCACGTCGCACCTATAT
CTGCGTGTTGCCTGTATATATATATACATGAGAAGAACGGCATAGTGCGTGTTTATGCTTAAATGCGTAC
TTATATGCGTCTATTTATGTAGGATGAAAGGTAGTCTAGTACCTCCTGTGATATTATCCCATTCCATGCG
GGGTATCGTATGCTTCCTTCAGCACTACCCTTTAGCTGTTCTATATGCTGCCACTCCTCAATTGGATTAG
TCTCATCCTTCAATGCTATCATTTCCTTTGATATTGGATCATACTAAGAAACCATTATTATCATGACATT
AACCTATAAAAATAGGCGTATCACGAGGCCCTTTCGTCTCGCGCGTTTCGGTGATGACGGTGAAAACCTC
GGCGCGCCATTACCCTGTTATCCCTAATATACAACGCAAAGAAGCTGGAAAATTGGCGAGGGAATCCTGT
TTCTGTCTATCCAAGAATGGGCATGAGGTGGCAACCGTCGTGCTAGCGTACAGGGTGCACTTTGTAACCA
TTTGGGACACCGGACACTCGCTGTTTTCGAAATTACCCTTTAAGCGCGGGTATTGAACCAGGCTTATGCC
CAAGATCGTAGCAAGCATTTAAATGACGGTATCGATAAGCTTGATATCGAATTCCTGCAGCCCGGGGGAT
CCACTAGTTCTAGAGTTAATTAA
Features (pLannotate 1.2.2; 16 found; start..end, strand, type, name):
    507..1439    +  CDS            claF (fragment): CLAF_PASFU - Experimental evidence at protein level: Swiss-Prot protein existence level 1. Atrochrysone carboxyl ACP thioesterase; part of the gene cluster that mediates the biosynthesis of the bianthraquinone cladofulvin, a conidial pigment not required for virulence but that plays a role in fitness and resistance to environmental stresses including UV light and low-temperature stress (PubMed:24465762, PubMed:27274078). The pathway begins with the synthesis of atrochrysone thioester by the polyketide synthase (PKS) claG. The atrochrysone carboxyl ACP thioesterase claF then breaks the thioeste
   1503..1802    +  terminator     ADH2 terminator: transcription terminator for the S. cerevisiae alcohol dehydrogenase 2 (ADH2) gene
   3813..4028    +  promoter       URA3 promoter: S. cerevisiae URA3
   4029..4832    +  CDS            URA3: orotidine-5'-phosphate decarboxylase, required for uracil biosynthesis; S. cerevisiae URA3; yeast auxotrophic marker, counterselectable with 5-fluoroorotic acid (5-FOA)
   4911..4962    +  misc_feature   bom (fragment): basis of mobility region from pBR322
   5463..6806    +  CDS            NOTR_ASPSM: Experimental evidence at protein level: Swiss-Prot protein existence level 1. Transcription factor that probably regulates the expression of the gene cluster that mediates the biosynthesis of notoamide, a fungal indole alkaloid that belongs to a family of natural products containing a characteristic bicyclo[2.2.2]diazaoctane core. From Aspergillus sp. (strain MF297-2).
   7041..7208    +  CDS            CTR2 (fragment): CTR2_YEAST - Experimental evidence at protein level: Swiss-Prot protein existence level 1. Provides bioavailable copper via mobilization of vacuolar copper stores and export to the cytoplasm. From Saccharomyces cerevisiae (strain ATCC 204508 / S288c) (Baker's yeast).
   8870..9226    -  CDS            GRS2 (fragment): SYG2_YEAST - Experimental evidence at protein level: Swiss-Prot protein existence level 1. Catalyzes the ATP-dependent ligation of glycine to the 3'-end of its cognate tRNA, via the formation of an aminoacyl-adenylate intermediate (Gly-AMP) (PubMed:23816885). Also produces diadenosine tetraphosphate (Ap4A), a universal pleiotropic signaling molecule needed for cell regulation pathways, by direct condensation of 2 ATPs. Thereby, may play a special role in Ap4A homeostasis (By similarity). From Saccharomyces cerevisiae (strain ATCC 204508 / S288c) (Baker's yeast).
   9224..9247    -  misc_feature   MCS (fragment): pBluescript multiple cloning site
   9260..9278    -  promoter       T3 promoter: promoter for bacteriophage T3 RNA polymerase
   9617..10205   -  rep_origin     ori: high-copy-number ColE1/pMB1/pBR322/pUC origin of replication
  10376..11236   -  CDS            AmpR: β-lactamase; bla; confers resistance to ampicillin, carbenicillin, and related antibiotics
  11237..11341   -  promoter       AmpR promoter: bla
  11368..12710   -  rep_origin     2μ ori: yeast 2μ plasmid origin of replication
  12778..12810   +  CDS            rop (fragment): Rop protein, which maintains plasmids at low copy number; rop
  13045..13105   -  misc_feature   MCS (fragment): pBluescript multiple cloning site
