>Addgene plasmid #115537 | pCHKU35.2-2.2 | addgene full sequence | sequence record 224083 | Addgene NGS Result
CTTATAAGTTGGAGAAATAAGAGAATTTCAGATTGAGAGAATGAAAAAAAAAAAAAAAAAAAAGGCAGAG
GAGAGCATAGAAATGGGGTTCACTTTTTGGTAAAGCTATAGCATGCCTATCACATATAAATAGAGTGCCA
GTAGCGACTTTTTTCACACTCGAAATACTCTTACTACTGCTCTCTTGTTGTTTTTATCACTTCTTGTTTC
TTCTTGGTAAATAGAATATCAAGCTACAAAAAGCATACAATCAACTATCAACTATTAACTATATCGTAAT
ACACAATGGAGAACGACAAGGGCGGATATAGGCAGATCAATAAGTCGTTGAACATCTGTGCCTTTGATGA
GTATCTTAAAGGTCAGACCGCACGACTGCCGCATATCGAGAGTATTGAACAGCTTACTCCAAGAGTGCTT
CGCGTTCTTGGCCAGAACCCTGGAAAGTTTACGCATCAAGGGACAAACACATACATCGTCGGCACTGGCC
AACGACGCCTCATCATTGATACCGGTGGGGGCGAGCCAGCATGGGCCAAACTGATTGACTCAACATTTAT
ATCAATGAACATCAGCCTCTCATATGTTCTGCTGACCCATTGGCACGGTGACCATACCGGCGGAGTTCCA
GCTCTTCTGCGCCTATACCCACATCTCACGAATTCCATCTACAAGAACGAACCGGACCAAAGCCAACAGA
ACATCACCCACGGACAGATATTTTCTGTTGACGGCGCAACAATCCGTGCTATTCATGTGCCTGGACATTC
AGAAGATCACATGTGTTTTATCTTAGAAGAGGAGCAGGCAATGTTTACCGGTGACAATATCCTTGGCCAC
GGTACCAGTGCTGTAGAAGACCTCGGCACGTTCATGGCCAGCCTACAGAAGATGGCTGCCCAGGATTGCC
ATATCGGTTATTCTGCTCATGGCGCCACAGTCACCGACTTGCCAGCCAAAATTACCGGGGAATTAGATAA
CAAGTTGCGGCGCGAGAAGCAAGTTATGAATGCGCTTGGCAGAGTCCGTAGCCGCGGCGAGAAGAGCGTC
ACCACCAAAGACTTGGTAACAGAGATCTACGGCGAGTCGCTTGACGAAGATACGAGGATACTCGCATTGG
AGCCATTTATCGACGAAGTGCTACGGAAACTAGCGAATGACTGTAAGGTTGCATTCGAAATGAGGAGAGG
CAAGAAGAAGTGGTTCTCTGTGGAGGAAATGGAGGAGACAACCACGCAGCGGTTTATGGCTCTGAAAAAT
CCACTGGCCGTAACTATTCAAGTTTAAGCGGATCTCTTATGTCTTTACGATTTATAGTTTTCATTATCAA
GTATGCCTATATTAGTATATAGCATCTTTAGATGACAGTGTTCGAAGTTTCACGAATAAAAGATAATATT
CTACTTTTTGCTCCCACCGCGTTTGCTAGCACGAGTGAACACCATCCCTCGCCTGTGAGTTGTACCCATT
CCTCTAAACTGTAGACATGGTAGCTTCAGCAGTGTTCGTTATGTACGGCATCCTCCAACAAACAGTCGGT
TATAGTTTGTCCTGCTCCTCTGAATCGTCTCCCTCGATATTTCTCATTTTCCTTCGCATGCCAGCATTGA
AATGATCGAAGTTCAATGATGAAACGGTAATTCTTCTGTCATTTACTCATCTCATCTCATCAAGTTATAT
AATTCTATACGGATGTAATTTTTCACTTTTCGTCTTGACGTCCACCCTATAATTTCAATTATTGAACCCT
CACGATCCAGTTCTCCAGTGACACAGCCTTTATCTGGTCAAACCTTTCTTTCTAATCACCTATGCTGATG
CTTAATTAAGGGATTTTTGTCTCCATCAACGGCATGCGCCCAAAAATGACGTTTTTTTTAACCCATAGAC
ACGAAACTACCCATTTTCCACCGGCCTGACCTACCACCGGAACAACGGCCATCTCCAACTTGCAAGTTGG
GGAAATTAAGAGCATCGCAGGTTTAATGGAAGAAAAAAAAAAGGTACAGCACAGCGCAAATGGAGTTAGT
TCCCTTATGTCACACACTCACACACAGTCGGTCAGATCAAGCATACTGGGTGCGTATAAATAGAGTGGCC
ATTGCCACCCTGTTTATCTCAAAATCTGTCTTGTTAGTGGTCTTCTCCCTTTTTCAGGTTACAATTCTCT
TGTTTCTACTTAGTATATAAGTATATCAAGCTATATTAAGCATACTATCAACTGTCAACTCTATCCTCAA
AATACAATACAAAATGACTTTCCATCCCGACACTCTACCCGTCCTCAAGGGCAAAGTATTCATAGTCACC
GGTGGGAACTCCGGCATAGGCTACTATACCGTATCCCACCTAGCAGAACATGGCGCCCACGTCTACATGT
GCGCCCGATCCCCAAAGAAGGGCACAGAAGCCATCAGAAACATCAAGAAAATGCACCCCTCAGCCAATAT
CGACCTCCTGCAAATGGACCTCATGGACCTCACCAGCGTCGTCGCAGCCGCCAAGTTATTCATCACCCTC
GAAACAACCCTGCATGGCCTGGTCAACAATGCAGGCATCATGGCTACGCCTTTTGAAATGACGAAGGATG
GTTACGAGGCCCAGTGGCAGACCAACTACCTCTCCCACTGGGTTTTGACGGAGCATCTTCTCCCTCTCAT
GTTGCAGACTTCCAAGACGCTTTCTCCTGGCAGCGTCCGCATCGTCAATCTAACTTCATCGGGTCACTTG
AGCGCACCCAAGGGCGGTATCAATTTCGATGATCTATCACTCAAGGACAGCGGCCCATGGTCACGATACG
GACAGAGCAAGCTGGCCAATATTCTGCACACCAAGACTCTGCAAAATTCGTACGGCCCCGGTTCTCCCAG
TGCGCAGAACGGCGGGGGCGAGATCTGGGTTTCGTCTGTGCATCCCGGCGTGGTTGATACGAACCTTGCC
ACATCGGTGGAGGAGTCCGGGACAGGCATTTCGAGTCTTCTCTCAATCATGCGCATGGTCGGATTGATAT
GGCCTGCGGATAAGGGGTCGTGGAATAGTGTGTTTTGTGCGGCTAGTCAGGATATGACGGCGGAGCAGAG
CGGGGCGTATATGGAGATCTTTAAGCGTTTTGGAGAGCTGAGGTGCCAGAGTGGTGCGGCGAAGGATGAG
CAGCTTGCGGAGAGGTTAGAGGAGTGGACTAGGGTGGCGATGGCTGTGGTTTCTAAGTGAACAAATCGCT
CTTAAATATATACCTAAAGAACATTAAAGCTATATTATAAGCAAAGATACGTAAATTTTGCTTATATTAT
TATACACATATCATATTTCTATATTTTTAAGATTTGGTTATATAATGTACGTAATGCAAAGGAAATAAAT
TTTATACATTATTGAACAGCGTCCAAGTAACTACATTATGTGCACTAATAGTTTAGCGTCGTGAAGACTT
TATTGTGTCGCGAAAAGTAAAAATTTTAAAAATTAGAGCACCTTGAACTTGCGAAAAAGGTTCTCATCAA
CTGTTTAAAAGGAGGATATCAGGTCCTATTTCTGACAAACAATATACAAATTTAGTTTCAAAGATGAATC
AGTGCGCGAAGGACATAACTCATTCAATTCAATTCATCATTTTTTTTTTATTCTTTTTTTTGATTTCGGT
TTCCTTGAAATTTTTTTGATTCGGTAATCTCCGAACAGAAGGAAGAACGAAGGAAGGAGCACAGACTTAG
ATTGGTATATATACGCATATGTAGTGTTGAAGAAACATGAAATTGCCCAGTATTCTTAACCCAACTGCAC
AGAACAAAAACCTGCAGGAAACGAAGATAAATCATGTCGAAAGCTACATATAAGGAACGTGCTGCTACTC
ATCCTAGTCCTGTTGCTGCCAAGCTATTTAATATCATGCACGAAAAGCAAACAAACTTGTGTGCTTCATT
GGATGTTCGTACCACCAAGGAATTACTGGAGTTAGTTGAAGCATTAGGTCCCAAAATTTGTTTACTAAAA
ACACATGTGGATATCTTGACTGATTTTTCCATGGAGGGCACAGTTAAGCCGCTAAAGGCATTATCCGCCA
AGTACAATTTTTTACTCTTCGAAGACAGAAAATTTGCTGACATTGGTAATACAGTCAAATTGCAGTACTC
TGCGGGTGTATACAGAATAGCAGAATGGGCAGACATTACGAATGCACACGGTGTGGTGGGCCCAGGTATT
GTTAGCGGTTTGAAGCAGGCGGCAGAAGAAGTAACAAAGGAACCTAGAGGCCTTTTGATGTTAGCAGAAT
TGTCATGCAAGGGCTCCCTATCTACTGGAGAATATACTAAGGGTACTGTTGACATTGCGAAGAGCGACAA
AGATTTTGTTATCGGCTTTATTGCTCAAAGAGACATGGGTGGAAGAGATGAAGGTTACGATTGGTTGATT
ATGACACCCGGTGTGGGTTTAGATGACAAGGGAGACGCATTGGGTCAACAGTATAGAACCGTGGATGATG
TGGTCTCTACAGGATCTGACATTATTATTGTTGGAAGAGGACTATTTGCAAAGGGAAGGGATGCTAAGGT
AGAGGGTGAACGTTACAGAAAAGCAGGCTGGGAAGCATATTTGAGAAGATGCGGCCAGCAAAACTAAAAA
ACTGTATTATAAGTAAATGCATGTATACTAAACTCACAAATTAGAGCTTCAATTTAATTATATCAGTTAT
TACCCTATGCGGTGTGAAATACCGCACAGATGCGTAAGGAGAAAATACCGCATCAGGATAGGAAAAAACC
GAGCTTCCTTTCATCCGGCGCGGCTGTGTTCTACATATCACTGAAGCTCCGGGTATTTTAAGTTATACAA
GGGAAAGATGCCGGCTAGACTAGCAAGTTTTAGGCTGCTTAACATTATGGATAGGCGGATAAAGGGCCCA
AACAGGATTGTAAAGCTTAGACGCTTCTGGTTGGACAATGGTACGTTTGTGTATTAAGTAAGGCTTGGCT
GGGGATAGCAACATTGGGCAGAGTATAGAAGACCACAAAAAAAAGGTATATAAGGGCAGAGAAGTCTTTG
TAATGTGTGTAACTTCTCTTCCATGTGTAATCAGTATTTCTACTTACTTCTTAAATATACAGAAGTAAGA
CAGATAACCAACAGCCTTTCCCAGATATACATATATATCTTTATTTCAGCTTAAACAATAATTATATTTG
TTTAACTCAAAAATAAAAAAAAAAAACCAAACTCACGCAACTAATTATTCCATAATAAAATAACAACATG
GATAGATTGACGGAACTCAATGGTCATAGCGATCAGCTCGCCCAAGCTATCAGGAGCCTCGTCGATAGCC
GTCGAGGAGCCGATTCTTCTGACCAGCTGGGGCCAAGTGCTGACACTGATGTAGACAGAGATCAATCTTT
ATTCACAAGAGCCAAGTCAAATATTCTGGCCAGTATTGCAGCAATCAAGTCCATAGTTGGTGAACCAGCA
GACTTCCTCCAGGATTTTTCTCGCCAGATCGAAATCCTTGCTTGTCTTCGGTGGCTAGCGGAATTCCAAG
TTTTTGCGTGCATCCCGTTTGACGAAAGCTTGCCTATCAAGGATTTGGCGGACCTAGTAGGAGTTCCCGA
GAGCCAGTTGGTTCGTGTCATCCGTCTGACTGCCACATGCGGATTTCTGCGGGAACCGATACTAGGCTTT
GTGTCCCACAGCCCCCTCTCGGCGCAATTCATATCCAACCAGTCATTAGTTGACGCTATGGTGTTTATTG
CCGAGTTGGCTACTCCCACAGCATTGCAGATGCCGCAAGCAACGCAGCGATTTGGAGCCTCGTCGAGTGC
CACCGAGAGCGCATACAACTTAGCTCTCAATACGGTGCGGCCGTTTCATGTGGCTATCCAAGAACGCTCT
AAGCTGCGTCGTCAATGGTCAGCTTACCTTTGCCATGCAGCAGGGTTGCACCAGGAGGAAGAAATCATCG
AAGTGTTATCGCGGCTCAACTGGTCTAACCTTGGTAATGCGTGCATAGTCGAGGTAGGGGCAAAGTCGAC
CTCGATGGCAAGCTCTCTTTCCAAAATGTTTCCAAGCTTGCGGTTGGTCGTGCAAATCGACAATACACAA
TCTTCTTTGCTAGATCGAGACTACATGTGGCAAAATGCAGTTCTGGCAAGCTCAATCCGGGACAGCTCTA
GCTCTGGATCTAGCCCTTCTCCCACAAACCCTTTTATCACGGTTACCTATCATGCCATGGGCATGCCGCA
GTCTGTGACAGATGCTGCCGTTTATATTATTCACGTGCCTGCCACATCCTCAGGATTGACGATTAAAGCA
GAACTGGATGATTACTTAGGTGTGCTTCGTACCAGCGGGGGCATCATGCTTATCTTGACGACACGACTGC
TTCCCGAGCCAGGCACTCTTCCCAACCCAGAGATCGAGGCCGTGGCGCGCGCACGGGATCTGAGCATGCT
CCAACTGGCCAACGAGAGCGAGATGGAGATGTCCGAGCTTCTGAGTATAATAAAGACGGTGGGGGACAAC
GCTGGGAAACTCGTTGTCACTAATCACCTTCGCTCAAACAATGGCGTCATCCTAGCTTTAACTATCAAGT
ACCAAGCATATTAAAGTGCTTTTAACTAAGAATTATTAGTCTTTTCTGCTTATTTTTTCATCATAGTTTA
GAACACTTTATATTAACGAATAGTTTATGAATCTATTTAGGTTTAAAAATTGATACAGTTTTATAAGTTA
CTTTTTCAAAGACTCGTGCTGTCTATTGCATAATGCACTGGAAGGAGAAAAAAAAGGTGCACACGCGTGG
CTTTTTCTTGAATTTGCAGTTTGAAAAATAACTACATGGATGATAAGAAAACATGGAGTACAGTCACTTT
GAGAACCTTCAATCAGCTGGTAACGTCTTCGTTAATTGGATACTCAAAAAAGATGGATAGCATGAATCAC
AAGATGGAAGGAAATGCGGGCCACGACCACAGTGATATGCATATGGGAGATGGAGATGATACCTCCATTG
GGCCGATGAAGTTAGTCGACGGATAGAAGCGGTTGTCCCCTTTCCCGGCGAGCCGGCAGTCGGGCCGAGG
TTCGGATAAATTTTGTATTGTGTTTTGATTCTGTCATGAGTATTACTTATGTTCTCTTTAGGTAACCCCA
GGTTAATCAATCACAGTTTCATACCGGCTAGTATTCAAATTATGACTTTTCTTCTGCAGTGTCAGCCTTA
CGACGATTATCTATGAGCTTTGAATATAGTTTGCCGTGATTCGTATCTTTAATTGGATAATAAAATGCGA
AGGATCGATGACCCTTATTATTATTTTTCTACACTGGCTACCGATTTAACTCATCTTCTTGAAAGTATAT
AAGTAACAGTAAAATATACCGTACTTCTGCTAATGTTATTTGTCCCTTATTTTTCTTTTCTTGTCTTATG
CTATAGTACCTAAGAATAACGACTATTGTTTTGAACTAAACAAAGTAGTAAAAGCACATAAAAGAATTAA
GAAAATGGACGCCTTCAGAGACTCTACTCCTCAGGAATCTGCCTATTCCGCCCCTCAGGTTGCCGCCTGG
CTCGGTCGCATCTCCCTCCCCTCATCCCTAACCCAATACGTGGATTCTCCGTCAGCCTTTCCTAAGACAG
CCACATCCCTCCAGTCGCTGTTCCGATGCCAGATCACAACCTTTCCTTACGAGAATCTCTCAGTGCACTA
CTCCCAGAGCCACCAGGTCAACATCCAGCCAGATGTGCTGTTTACGAAAATGATGGGCCCGGATCATAAC
GGCAGGGGCGGCTACTGCATGGAACTTAGCATCTTCTTCCACCACATGCTGCGCGGGCTTGGGTTCCACG
TCTACATGACGGGCGTGTGCAACCGGACGCGGACTGACGGCAAGCCGCAGGGCGAATATCAGGGGTGGAC
GCACATTAACAACATCGTCCACCTCCCTTGCGGCTCCAAGTTTAGCGCCGACGTCGCGTTTGGTGGTGAC
GGGCCGACGTCTCCTCTTCCTATGGATGGCATGGCATCTGCGCTTCGCAATCTAGGAACCCAAGAGGTAC
GCCTCATACAGGAAAACATTCCTAAGCAGCGCCTTCGGGAGCCGAAGTTGTGGGTGTACCAGTATCGCAA
CAGTTCTGATAAGGAGTGGAACTCATTCTACAGCTTTTCTGAGATCGAGTTCTTTCAGGAGGATTTTGAG
GTTCAGAATTGGTGGACTAGCGCTAAGACACTCCATCGGTGGACTGTGTTAGTGGTTCGATTTCTAAGGG
AGGGTGAGCCCATTAAATTCTCTAGAGATGGTGCCTGGAGGAAAGGAGATGACCAAGAGATAAGCATTGT
CGGCAAGGTAATGCTAGTAAATAACCTGGTTAAGGTTAATGTAGGGGGGAAGACAAGGGTTGTACATGAG
TTTAATTCCGAGGATGGACGGTTGCTGGCACTCCAGGAGTATTTTGGGATTACATTAACGCAGGAGGAGG
CCCAGTTCATACAGGGGTGGGACATGGCGCTAAAATAGGGAGATTGATAAGACTTTTCTAGTTGCATATC
TTTTATATTTAAATCTTATCTATTAGTTAATTTTTTGTAATTTATCCTTATATATAGTCTGGTTATTCTA
AAATATCATTTCAGTATCTAAAAATTCCCCTCTTTTTTCAGTTATATCTTAACAGGCGACAGTCCAAATG
TTGATTTATCCCAGTCCGATTCATCAGGGTTGTGAAGCATTTTGTCAATGGTCGAAATCACATCAGTAAT
AGTGCCTCTTACTTGCCTCATAGAATTTCTTTCTCTTAACGTCACCGTTTGGTCTTTTATAGTTTCGAAA
TCTATGGTGATACCAAATGGTGTTCCCAATTCATCGTTACGGGCGTATTTTTTACCAATTGAAGTATTGG
AATCGTCAATTTTAAAGTATATCTCTCTTTTACGTAAAGCCTGCGAGATCCTCTTAAGTATAGCGGGGAA
GCCATCGTTATTCGATATTGTCGTAACAAATACTTTGATCGGCGCTATGCGGCCGCCACCGCGGTGGAGC
TCCAGCTTTTGTTCCCTTTAGTGAGGGTTAATTGCGCGCTTGGCGAGACTCAAACAAGATATATTTTGCC
CGCCTTACAGACGAAACTAGTTGGAGGTTATGGAGCATACTATCACGTGGGCGGCCACTGGTGAGTTACT
ACACCCCAGGGGCAACGTTGATGCTCCTAAAAAACTCTGGCTGGACGCAAGCCGTAACACCCGTGTCACT
TCATAATCGTTTGCAATTCAGGGCTTGATCTACACATTACCCTGTTATCCCTATTAATTAATACGGTTAT
CCACAGAATCAGGGGATAACGCAGGAAAGAACATGTGAGCAAAAGGCCAGCAAAAGGCCAGGAACCGTAA
AAAGGCCGCGTTGCTGGCGTTTTTCCATAGGCTCCGCCCCCCTGACGAGCATCACAAAAATCGACGCTCA
AGTCAGAGGTGGCGAAACCCGACAGGACTATAAAGATACCAGGCGTTTCCCCCTGGAAGCTCCCTCGTGC
GCTCTCCTGTTCCGACCCTGCCGCTTACCGGATACCTGTCCGCCTTTCTCCCTTCGGGAAGCGTGGCGCT
TTCTCATAGCTCACGCTGTAGGTATCTCAGTTCGGTGTAGGTCGTTCGCTCCAAGCTGGGCTGTGTGCAC
GAACCCCCCGTTCAGCCCGACCGCTGCGCCTTATCCGGTAACTATCGTCTTGAGTCCAACCCGGTAAGAC
ACGACTTATCGCCACTGGCAGCAGCCACTGGTAACAGGATTAGCAGAGCGAGGTATGTAGGCGGTGCTAC
AGAGTTCTTGAAGTGGTGGCCTAACTACGGCTACACTAGAAGAACAGTATTTGGTATCTGCGCTCTGCTG
AAGCCAGTTACCTTCGGAAAAAGAGTTGGTAGCTCTTGATCCGGCAAACAAACCACCGCTGGTAGCGGTG
GTTTTTTTGTTTGCAAGCAGCAGATTACGCGCAGAAAAAAAGGATCTCAAGAAGATCCTTTGATCTTTTC
TACGGGGTCTGACGCTCAGTGGAACGAAAACTCACGTTAAGGGATTTTGGTCATGAGATTATCAAAAAGG
ATCTTCACCTAGATCCTTTTAAATTAAAAATGAAGTTTTAAATCAATCTAAAGTATATATGAGTAAACTT
GGTCTGACAGTTACCAATGCTTAATCAGTGAGGCACCTATCTCAGCGATCTGTCTATTTCGTTCATCCAT
AGTTGCCTGACTCCCCGTCGTGTAGATAACTACGATACGGGAGGGCTTACCATCTGGCCCCAGTGCTGCA
ATGATACCGCGAGACCCACGCTCACCGGCTCCAGATTTATCAGCAATAAACCAGCCAGCCGGAAGGGCCG
AGCGCAGAAGTGGTCCTGCAACTTTATCCGCCTCCATCCAGTCTATTAATTGTTGCCGGGAAGCTAGAGT
AAGTAGTTCGCCAGTTAATAGTTTGCGCAACGTTGTTGCCATTGCTACAGGCATCGTGGTGTCACGCTCG
TCGTTTGGTATGGCTTCATTCAGCTCCGGTTCCCAACGATCAAGGCGAGTTACATGATCCCCCATGTTGT
GCAAAAAAGCGGTTAGCTCCTTCGGTCCTCCGATCGTTGTCAGAAGTAAGTTGGCCGCAGTGTTATCACT
CATGGTTATGGCAGCACTGCATAATTCTCTTACTGTCATGCCATCCGTAAGATGCTTTTCTGTGACTGGT
GAGTACTCAACCAAGTCATTCTGAGAATAGTGTATGCGGCGACCGAGTTGCTCTTGCCCGGCGTCAATAC
GGGATAATACCGCGCCACATAGCAGAACTTTAAAAGTGCTCATCATTGGAAAACGTTCTTCGGGGCGAAA
ACTCTCAAGGATCTTACCGCTGTTGAGATCCAGTTCGATGTAACCCACTCGTGCACCCAACTGATCTTCA
GCATCTTTTACTTTCACCAGCGTTTCTGGGTGAGCAAAAACAGGAAGGCAAAATGCCGCAAAAAAGGGAA
TAAGGGCGACACGGAAATGTTGAATACTCATACTCTTCCTTTTTCAATATTATTGAAGCATTTATCAGGG
TTATTGTCTCATGAGCGGATACATATTTGAATGTATTTAGAAAAATAAACAAATAGGGGTTCCGCGCACA
TTTCCCCGAAAAGTGCCACCTGAACGAAGCATCTGTGCTTCATTTTGTAGAACAAAAATGCAACGCGAGA
GCGCTAATTTTTCAAACAAAGAATCTGAGCTGCATTTTTACAGAACAGAAATGCAACGCGAAAGCGCTAT
TTTACCAACGAAGAATCTGTGCTTCATTTTTGTAAAACAAAAATGCAACGCGAGAGCGCTAATTTTTCAA
ACAAAGAATCTGAGCTGCATTTTTACAGAACAGAAATGCAACGCGAGAGCGCTATTTTACCAACAAAGAA
TCTATACTTCTTTTTTGTTCTACAAAAATGCATCCCGAGAGCGCTATTTTTCTAACAAAGCATCTTAGAT
TACTTTTTTTCTCCTTTGTGCGCTCTATAATGCAGTCTCTTGATAACTTTTTGCACTGTAGGTCCGTTAA
GGTTAGAAGAAGGCTACTTTGGTGTCTATTTTCTCTTCCATAAAAAAAGCCTGACTCCACTTCCCGCGTT
TACTGATTACTAGCGAAGCTGCGGGTGCATTTTTTCAAGATAAAGGCATCCCCGATTATATTCTATACCG
ATGTGGATTGCGCATACTTTGTGAACAGAAAGTGATAGCGTTGATGATTCTTCATTGGTCAGAAAATTAT
GAACGGTTTCTTCTATTTTGTCTCTATATACTACGTATAGGAAATGTTTACATTTTCGTATTGTTTTCGA
TTCACTCTATGAATAGTTCTTACTACAATTTTTTTGTCTAAAGAGTAATACTAGAGATAAACATAAAAAA
TGTAGAGGTCGAGTTTAGATGCAAGTTCAAGGAGCGAAAGGTGGATGGGTAGGTTATATAGGGATATAGC
ACAGAGATATATAGCAAAGAGATACTTTTGAGCAATGTTTGTGGAAGCGGTATTCGCAATATTTTAGTAG
CTCGTTACAGTCCGGTGCGTTTTTGGTTTTTTGAAAGTGCGTCTTCAGAGCGCTTTTGGTTTTCAAAAGC
GCTCTGAAGTTCCTATACTTTCTAGAGAATAGGAACTTCGGAATAGGAACTTCAAAGCGTTTCCGAAAAC
GAGCGCTTCCGAAAATGCAACGCGAGCTGCGCACATACAGCTCACTGTTCACGTCGCACCTATATCTGCG
TGTTGCCTGTATATATATATACATGAGAAGAACGGCATAGTGCGTGTTTATGCTTAAATGCGTACTTATA
TGCGTCTATTTATGTAGGATGAAAGGTAGTCTAGTACCTCCTGTGATATTATCCCATTCCATGCGGGGTA
TCGTATGCTTCCTTCAGCACTACCCTTTAGCTGTTCTATATGCTGCCACTCCTCAATTGGATTAGTCTCA
TCCTTCAATGCTATCATTTCCTTTGATATTGGATCATACTAAGAAACCATTATTATCATGACATTAACCT
ATAAAAATAGGCGTATCACGAGGCCCTTTCGTCTCGCGCGTTTCGGTGATGACGGTGAGCGCGTTTCGGT
GATGACGGTGAAAACCTCGGCGCGCCATTACCCTGTTATCCCTAATATACAACGCAAAGAAGCTGGAAAA
TTGGCGAGGGAATCCTGTTTCTGTCTATCCAAGAATGGGCATGAGGTGGCAACCGTCGTGCTAGCGTACA
GGGTGCACTTTGTAACCATTTGGGACACCGGACACTCGCTGTTTTCGAAATTACCCTTTAAGCGCGGGTA
TTGAACCAGGCTTATGCCCAAGATCGTAGCAAGCATTTAAATGACGGTATCGATAAGCTTGATATCGAAT
TCCTGCAGCCCGGGGGATCCACTAGTTCTAGATTAATTAATATCTAAAAATTGCCTTATGATCCGTCTCT
CCGGTTACAGCCTGTGTAACTGATTAATCCTGCCTTTCTAATCACCATTCTAATGTTTTAATTAAGGGAT
TTTGTCTTCATTAACGGCTTTCGCTCATAAAAATGTTATGACGTTTTGCCCGCAGGCGGGAAACCATCCA
CTTCACGAGACTGATCTCCTCTGCCGGAACACCGGGCATCTCCAA
Features (pLannotate 1.2.2; 17 found; start..end, strand, type, name):
    292..1224    +  CDS            claF (fragment): CLAF_PASFU - Experimental evidence at protein level: Swiss-Prot protein existence level 1. Atrochrysone carboxyl ACP thioesterase; part of the gene cluster that mediates the biosynthesis of the bianthraquinone cladofulvin, a conidial pigment not required for virulence but that plays a role in fitness and resistance to environmental stresses including UV light and low-temperature stress (PubMed:24465762, PubMed:27274078). The pathway begins with the synthesis of atrochrysone thioester by the polyketide synthase (PKS) claG. The atrochrysone carboxyl ACP thioesterase claF then breaks the thioeste
   1288..1587    +  terminator     ADH2 terminator: transcription terminator for the S. cerevisiae alcohol dehydrogenase 2 (ADH2) gene
   3598..3813    +  promoter       URA3 promoter: S. cerevisiae URA3
   3814..4617    +  CDS            URA3: orotidine-5'-phosphate decarboxylase, required for uracil biosynthesis; S. cerevisiae URA3; yeast auxotrophic marker, counterselectable with 5-fluoroorotic acid (5-FOA)
   4696..4747    +  misc_feature   bom (fragment): basis of mobility region from pBR322
   5248..6591    +  CDS            NOTR_ASPSM: Experimental evidence at protein level: Swiss-Prot protein existence level 1. Transcription factor that probably regulates the expression of the gene cluster that mediates the biosynthesis of notoamide, a fungal indole alkaloid that belongs to a family of natural products containing a characteristic bicyclo[2.2.2]diazaoctane core. From Aspergillus sp. (strain MF297-2).
   6826..6993    +  CDS            CTR2 (fragment): CTR2_YEAST - Experimental evidence at protein level: Swiss-Prot protein existence level 1. Provides bioavailable copper via mobilization of vacuolar copper stores and export to the cytoplasm. From Saccharomyces cerevisiae (strain ATCC 204508 / S288c) (Baker's yeast).
   8655..9011    -  CDS            GRS2 (fragment): SYG2_YEAST - Experimental evidence at protein level: Swiss-Prot protein existence level 1. Catalyzes the ATP-dependent ligation of glycine to the 3'-end of its cognate tRNA, via the formation of an aminoacyl-adenylate intermediate (Gly-AMP) (PubMed:23816885). Also produces diadenosine tetraphosphate (Ap4A), a universal pleiotropic signaling molecule needed for cell regulation pathways, by direct condensation of 2 ATPs. Thereby, may play a special role in Ap4A homeostasis (By similarity). From Saccharomyces cerevisiae (strain ATCC 204508 / S288c) (Baker's yeast).
   9009..9032    -  misc_feature   MCS (fragment): pBluescript multiple cloning site
   9045..9063    -  promoter       T3 promoter: promoter for bacteriophage T3 RNA polymerase
   9402..9990    -  rep_origin     ori: high-copy-number ColE1/pMB1/pBR322/pUC origin of replication
  10161..11021   -  CDS            AmpR: β-lactamase; bla; confers resistance to ampicillin, carbenicillin, and related antibiotics
  11022..11126   -  promoter       AmpR promoter: bla
  11153..12495   -  rep_origin     2μ ori: yeast 2μ plasmid origin of replication
  12563..12588   +  CDS            rop (fragment): Rop protein, which maintains plasmids at low copy number; rop
  12589..12618   +  CDS            rop (fragment): Rop protein, which maintains plasmids at low copy number; rop
  12853..12912   -  misc_feature   MCS (fragment): pBluescript multiple cloning site
