[The description below was written by a language model from this plasmid's Addgene catalogue record and pLannotate feature annotations shown in this document.]
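Description:
pCHKU35.2-2.2 is a yeast expression plasmid of about 13.1 kb built on the pCHINT2A backbone. It carries part of a fungal biosynthetic gene cluster for heterologous expression in Saccharomyces cerevisiae. It is an E. coli–yeast shuttle vector. A high-copy ColE1/pUC-type origin and an ampicillin resistance gene (β-lactamase with its own promoter) support propagation in bacteria. The 2μ origin provides episomal multicopy maintenance in yeast, and URA3 with its native promoter allows selection by uracil prototrophy and counterselection with 5-FOA. Small remnants of pBluescript cloning sites, a T3 promoter, and bom and rop fragments come from the backbone's ancestry.

The payload consists of four open reading frames described as tailoring genes for cluster PKS11 from Pseudogymnoascus pannorum (also noted as P. verrucosus). The depositor gives their sizes as 1002, 957, 1347 and 1014 bp. Each ORF has its own yeast promoter: S. cerevisiae ADH2, S. bayanus ADH2, PCK1 and MLS1. These promoters are generally repressed by glucose and become active once it is depleted, which would allow coordinated late-phase expression of all four genes.

Automated annotation recognises only some of these parts. One ORF resembles an atrochrysone carboxyl ACP thioesterase (claF-like) and is followed by an ADH2 terminator. Another ORF resembles a cluster-associated transcription factor. These are homology-based labels, not assigned functions. Short matches to the yeast CTR2 and GRS2 genes probably reflect yeast-derived flanking regulatory sequence, although the record does not say so.

The depositor notes one SNP causing an R-to-C change at residue 122 but does not say in which ORF. The sequenced and depositor records differ slightly in length but have essentially the same feature layout. The core synthase of the cluster does not appear to be on this plasmid.
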