Addgene plasmid #115537: pCHKU35.2-2.2
Purpose: Expression of a fungal biosynthetic gene cluster
Depositing lab: Ronald Davis. Depositing organization: Stanford University. Publication: HEx: A heterologous expression platform for the discovery of fungal natural products. Harvey CJB, Tang M, Schlecht U, Horecka J, Fischer CR, Lin HC, Li J, Naughton B, Cherry J, Miranda M, Li YF, Chu AM, Hennessy JR, Vandova GA, Inglis D, Aiyar RS, Steinmetz LM, Davis RW, Medema MH, Sattely E, Khosla C, St Onge RP, Tang Y, Hillenmeyer ME. Sci Adv. 2018 Apr 11;4(4):eaar5459. doi: 10.1126/sciadv.aar5459. eCollection 2018 Apr. PubMed 29651464.
Backbone
  Vector backbone: pCHINT2A
  Vector type: Yeast Expression
  Selectable markers: URA3
Growth in bacteria
  Bacterial resistance: Ampicillin, 100 μg/mL
  Growth temperature: 37°C
  Growth strain: DH5alpha
  Copy number: High Copy
Gene/Insert
  Gene/Insert name: S_cerevisiae_ADH2-ORF1, S_bayanus_ADH2-ORF2, PCK1-ORF3, MLS1-ORF4 (alt name: Tailoring genes for cluster PKS11)
  Species: Pseudogymnoascus pannorum
  Cloning method: Unknown
Terms and licenses: Academic/Nonprofit Terms; Industry Terms: Not Available to Industry
Depositor comments: 1 SNP, aa 122 R->C; insert sizes: 1002, 957, 1347, 1014 Insert from species also known as Pseudogymnoascus verrucosus.
How to cite: pCHKU35.2-2.2 was a gift from Ronald Davis (Addgene plasmid # 115537 ; http://n2t.net/addgene:115537 ; RRID:Addgene_115537)
